>Addgene plasmid #231241 | pCMV 3xFLAG-MCRS1 | addgene full sequence | sequence record 458625 | Addgene NGS Result
AACAAAATATTAACGCTTACAATTTCCATTCGCCATTCAGGCTGCGCAACTGTTGGGAAGGGCGATCGGT
GCGGGCCTCTTCGCTATTACGCCAGCTGGCGAAAGGGGGATGTGCTGCAAGGCGATTAAGTTGGGTAACG
CCAGGGTTTTCCCAGTCACGACGTTGTAAAACGACGGCCAGTGCCAAGCTGATCTATACATTGAATCAAT
ATTGGCAATTAGCCATATTAGTCATTGGTTATATAGCATAAATCAATATTGGCTATTGGCCATTGCATAC
GTTGTATCTATATCATAATATGTACATTTATATTGGCTCATGTCCAATATGACCGCCATGTTGACATTGA
TTATTGACTAGTTATTAATAGTAATCAATTACGGGGTCATTAGTTCATAGCCCATATATGGAGTTCCGCG
TTACATAACTTACGGTAAATGGCCCGCCTGGCTGACCGCCCAACGACCCCCGCCCATTGACGTCAATAAT
GACGTATGTTCCCATAGTAACGCCAATAGGGACTTTCCATTGACGTCAATGGGTGGAGTATTTACGGTAA
ACTGCCCACTTGGCAGTACATCAAGTGTATCATATGCCAAGTCCGCCCCCTATTGACGTCAATGACGGTA
AATGGCCCGCCTGGCATTATGCCCAGTACATGACCTTACGGGACTTTCCTACTTGGCAGTACATCTACGT
ATTAGTCATCGCTATTACCATGGTGATGCGGTTTTGGCAGTACACCAATGGGCGTGGATAGCGGTTTGAC
TCACGGGGATTTCCAAGTCTCCACCCCATTGACGTCAATGGGAGTTTGTTTTGGCACCAAAATCAACGGG
ACTTTCCAAAATGTCGTAATAACCCCGCCCCGTTGACGCAAATGGGCGGTAGGCGTGTACGGTGGGAGGT
CTATATAAGCAGAGCTCGTTTAGTGAACCGTCAGAATTAACCATGGACTACAAAGACCATGACGGTGATT
ATAAAGATCATGACATCGATTACAAGGATGACGATGACAAGCTTGCGGCCGCGAATTCAGGCCGGCCCAT
GGACAAAGATTCTCAGGGGCTGCTAGATTCATCCCTGATGGCATCAGGCACTGCCAGCCGCTCAGAGGAT
GAGGAGTCACTGGCAGGGCAGAAGCGAGCCTCCTCCCAGGCCTTGGGCACCATCCCTAAACGGAGAAGCT
CCTCCAGGTTCATCAAGAGGAAGAAGTTCGATGATGAGCTGGTGGAGAGCAGCCTGGCAAAATCTTCTAC
CCGGGCAAAGGGGGCCAGTGGGGTGGAACCAGGGCGCTGTTCGGGGAGTGAACCCTCCTCCAGTGAGAAG
AAGAAGGTATCCAAAGCCCCCAGCACTCCTGTGCCACCCAGCCCAGCCCCAGCCCCTGGACTCACCAAGC
GTGTGAAGAAGAGTAAACAGCCACTTCAGGTGACCAAGGATCTGGGCCGCTGGAAGCCTGCAGATGACCT
CCTGCTCATAAATGCTGTGTTGCAGACCAACGACCTGACCTCCGTCCACCTGGGCGTGAAATTCAGCTGC
CGCTTCACCCTTCGGGAGGTCCAGGAGCGTTGGTACGCCCTGCTCTACGATCCTGTCATCTCCAAGTTGG
CCTGTCAGGCCATGAGGCAGCTGCACCCAGAGGCTATTGCAGCCATCCAGAGCAAGGCCCTGTTTAGCAA
GGCTGAGGAGCAGCTGCTGAGCAAAGTGGGATCGACCAGCCAGCCCACCTTGGAGACCTTCCAGGACCTG
CTGCACAGACACCCTGATGCCTTCTACCTGGCCCGTACCGCGAAGGCCCTGCAGGCCCACTGGCAGCTCA
TGAAGCAGTATTACCTGCTGGAGGACCAGACAGTGCAGCCGCTGCCCAAAGGGGACCAAGTGCTGAACTT
CTCTGATGCAGAGGACCTGATTGATGACAGTAAGCTCAAGGACATGCGAGATGAGGTCCTGGAACATGAG
CTGATGGTGGCTGACCGGCGCCAGAAGCGAGAGATTCGGCAGCTGGAACAGGAACTGCATAAGTGGCAGG
TGCTAGTGGACAGCATCACAGGCATGAGCTCTCCGGACTTCGACAACCAGACACTGGCAGTGCTGCGGGG
CCGCATGGTGCGGTACCTGATGCGCTCGCGTGAGATCACCCTGGGCAGAGCAACCAAGGATAACCAGATT
GATGTGGACCTGTCTCTGGAGGGTCCGGCCTGGAAGATATCCCGGAAACAAGGTGTCATCAAGCTGAAGA
ACAACGGTGATTTCTTCATTGCCAATGAGGGTCGACGGCCCATCTACATCGATGGACGGCCGGTGCTCTG
TGGCTCCAAATGGCGCCTCAGCAACAACTCTGTGGTGGAGATCGCCAGCCTGCGATTCGTCTTCCTTATC
AACCAGGACCTCATTGCCCTCATCAGGGCTGAGGCTGCCAAGATCACACCACAGTGAGGCGCGCCTTCGG
TACCAGTCGACTCTAGAGGATCCCGGGTGGCATCCCTGTGACCCCTCCCCAGTGCCTCTCCTGGCCCTGG
AAGTTGCCACTCCAGTGCCCACCAGCCTTGTCCTAATAAAATTAAGTTGCATCATTTTGTCTGACTAGGT
GTCCTTCTATAATATTATGGGGTGGAGGGGGGTGGTATGGAGCAAGGGGCAAGTTGGGAAGACAACCTGT
AGGGCCTGCGGGGTCTATTGGGAACCAAGCTGGAGTGCAGTGGCACAATCTTGGCTCACTGCAATCTCCG
CCTCCTGGGTTCAAGCGATTCTCCTGCCTCAGCCTCCCGAGTTGTTGGGATTCCAGGCATGCATGACCAG
GCTCAGCTAATTTTTGTTTTTTTGGTAGAGACGGGGTTTCACCATATTGGCCAGGCTGGTCTCCAACTCC
TAATCTCAGGTGATCTACCCACCTTGGCCTCCCAAATTGCTGGGATTACAGGCGTGAACCACTGCTCCCT
TCCCTGTCCTTCTGATTTTAAAATAACTATACCAGCAGGAGGACGTCCAGACACAGCATAGGCTACCTGG
CCATGCCCAACCGGTGGGACATTTGAGTTGCTTGCTTGGCACTGTCCTCTCATGCGTTGGGTCCACTCAG
TAGATGCCTGTTGAATTGGGTACGCGGCCAGCTTGGCTGTGGAATGTGTGTCAGTTAGGGTGTGGAAAGT
CCCCAGGCTCCCCAGCAGGCAGAAGTATGCAAAGCATGCATCTCAATTAGTCAGCAACCAGGTGTGGAAA
GTCCCCAGGCTCCCCAGCAGGCAGAAGTATGCAAAGCATGCATCTCAATTAGTCAGCAACCATAGTCCCG
CCCCTAACTCCGCCCATCCCGCCCCTAACTCCGCCCAGTTCCGCCCATTCTCCGCCCCATGGCTGACTAA
TTTTTTTTATTTATGCAGAGGCCGAGGCCGCCTCGGCCTCTGAGCTATTCCAGAAGTAGTGAGGAGGCTT
TTTTGGAGGAATTGATCAGCTTGGGATCTGATCAAGAGACAGGATGAGGATCGTTTCGCATGATTGAACA
AGATGGATTGCACGCAGGTTCTCCGGCCGCTTGGGTGGAGAGGCTATTCGGCTATGACTGGGCACAACAG
ACAATCGGCTGCTCTGATGCCGCCGTGTTCCGGCTGTCAGCGCAGGGGCGCCCGGTTCTTTTTGTCAAGA
CCGACCTGTCCGGTGCCCTGAATGAACTGCAGGACGAGGCAGCGCGGCTATCGTGGCTGGCGACGACGGG
CGTTCCTTGCGCAGCTGTGCTCGACGTTGTCACTGAAGCGGGAAGGGACTGGCTGCTATTGGGCGAAGTG
CCGGGGCAGGATCTCCTGTCATCTCACCTTGCTCCTGCCGAGAAAGTATCCATCATGGCTGATGCAATGC
GGCGGCTGCATACGCTTGATCCGGCTACCTGCCCATTCGACCACCAAGCGAAACATCGCATCGAGCGAGC
ACGTACTCGGATGGAAGCCGGTCTTGTCGATCAGGATGATCTGGACGAAGAGCATCAGGGGCTCGCGCCA
GCCGAACTGTTCGCCAGGCTCAAGGCGCGCATGCCCGACGGCGAGGATCTCGTCGTGACCCATGGCGATG
CCTGCTTGCCGAATATCATGGTGGAAAATGGCCGCTTTTCTGGATTCATCGACTGTGGCCGGCTGGGTGT
GGCGGACCGCTATCAGGACATAGCGTTGGCTACCCGTGATATTGCTGAAGAGCTTGGCGGCGAATGGGCT
GACCGCTTCCTCGTGCTTTACGGTATCGCCGCTCCCGATTCGCAGCGCATCGCCTTCTATCGCCTTCTTG
ACGAGTTCTTCTGAGCGGGACTCTGGGGTTCGAAATGACCGACCAAGCGACGCCCAACCTGCCATCACGA
GATTTCGATTCCACCGCCGCCTTCTATGAAAGGTTGGGCTTCGGAATCGTTTTCCGGGACGCCGGCTGGA
TGATCCTCCAGCGCGGGGATCTCATGCTGGAGTTCTTCGCCCACCCCGGGCTCGATCCCCTCGCGAGTTG
GTTCAGCTGCTGCCTGAGGCTGGACGACCTCGCGGAGTTCTACCGGCAGTGCAAATCCGTCGGCATCCAG
GAAACCAGCAGCGGCTATCCGCGCATCCATGCCCCCGAACTGCAGGAGTGGGGAGGCACGATGGCCGCTT
TGGTCGACCCGGACGGGACGCTCCTGCGCCTGATACAGAACGAATTGCTTGCAGGCATCTCATGAGTGTG
TCTTCCCGTTTTCCGCCTGAGGTCACTGCGTGGATGGAGCGCTGGCGCCTGCTGCGCGACGGCGAGCTGC
TCACCACCCACTCGCCAAGCTGGAACCGTAAAAAGGCCGCGTTGCTGGCGTTTTTCCATAGGCTCCGCCG
ATCATAATCAGCCATACCACATTTGTAGAGGTTTTACTTGCTTTAAAAAACCTCCCACACCTCCCCCTGA
ACCTGAAACATAAAATGAATGCAATTGTTGTTGTTAACTTGTTTATTGCAGCTTATAATGGTTACAAATA
AAGCAATAGCATCACAAATTTCACAAATAAAGCATTTTTTTCACTGCATTCTAGTTGTGGTTTGTCCAAA
CTCATCAATGTATCTTATCATGTCTGGATCAATTCCCTATAGTGAGTCGTATTAAATTCGTAATCATGTC
ATAGCTGTTTCCTGTGTGAAATTGTTATCCGCTCACAATTCCACACAACATACGAGCCGGAAGCATAAAG
TGTAAAGCCTGGGGTGCCTAATGAGTGAGCTAACTCACATTAATTGCGTTGCGCTCACTGCCCGCTTTCC
AGTCGGGAAACCTGTCGTGCCAGCTGCATTAATGAATCGGCCAACGCGCGGGGAGAGGCGGTTTGCGTAT
TGGGCGCTCTTCCGCTTCCTCGCTCACTGACTCGCTGCGCTCGGTCGTTCGGCTGCGGCGAGCGGTATCA
GCTCACTCAAAGGCGGTAATACGGTTATCCACAGAATCAGGGGATAACGCAGGAAAGAACATGTGAGCAA
AAGGCCAGCAAAAGGCCAGGAACCGTAAAAAGGCCGCGTTGCTGGCGTTTTTCCATAGGCTCCGCCCCCC
TGACGAGCATCACAAAAATCGACGCTCAAGTCAGAGGTGGCGAAACCCGACAGGACTATAAAGATACCAG
GCGTTTCCCCCTGGAAGCTCCCTCGTGCGCTCTCCTGTTCCGACCCTGCCGCTTACCGGATACCTGTCCG
CCTTTCTCCCTTCGGGAAGCGTGGCGCTTTCTCATAGCTCACGCTGTAGGTATCTCAGTTCGGTGTAGGT
CGTTCGCTCCAAGCTGGGCTGTGTGCACGAACCCCCCGTTCAGCCCGACCGCTGCGCCTTATCCGGTAAC
TATCGTCTTGAGTCCAACCCGGTAAGACACGACTTATCGCCACTGGCAGCAGCCACTGGTAACAGGATTA
GCAGAGCGAGGTATGTAGGCGGTGCTACAGAGTTCTTGAAGTGGTGGCCTAACTACGGCTACACTAGAAG
AACAGTATTTGGTATCTGCGCTCTGCTGAAGCCAGTTACCTTCGGAAAAAGAGTTGGTAGCTCTTGATCC
GGCAAACAAACCACCGCTGGTAGCGGTGGTTTTTTTGTTTGCAAGCAGCAGATTACGCGCAGAAAAAAAG
GATCTCAAGAAGATCCTTTGATCTTTTCTACGGGGTCTGACGCTCAGTGGAACGAAAACTCACGTTAAGG
GATTTTGGTCATGAGATTATCAAAAAGGATCTTCACCTAGATCCTTTTAAATTAAAAATGAAGTTTTAAA
TCAATCTAAAGTATATATGAGTAAACTTGGTCTGACAGTTACCAATGCTTAATCAGTGAGGCACCTATCT
CAGCGATCTGTCTATTTCGTTCATCCATAGTTGCCTGACTCCCCGTCGTGTAGATAACTACGATACGGGA
GGGCTTACCATCTGGCCCCAGTGCTGCAATGATACCGCGAGACCCACGCTCACCGGCTCCAGATTTATCA
GCAATAAACCAGCCAGCCGGAAGGGCCGAGCGCAGAAGTGGTCCTGCAACTTTATCCGCCTCCATCCAGT
CTATTAATTGTTGCCGGGAAGCTAGAGTAAGTAGTTCGCCAGTTAATAGTTTGCGCAACGTTGTTGCCAT
TGCTACAGGCATCGTGGTGTCACGCTCGTCGTTTGGTATGGCTTCATTCAGCTCCGGTTCCCAACGATCA
AGGCGAGTTACATGATCCCCCATGTTGTGCAAAAAAGCGGTTAGCTCCTTCGGTCCTCCGATCGTTGTCA
GAAGTAAGTTGGCCGCAGTGTTATCACTCATGGTTATGGCAGCACTGCATAATTCTCTTACTGTCATGCC
ATCCGTAAGATGCTTTTCTGTGACTGGTGAGTACTCAACCAAGTCATTCTGAGAATAGTGTATGCGGCGA
CCGAGTTGCTCTTGCCCGGCGTCAATACGGGATAATACCGCGCCACATAGCAGAACTTTAAAAGTGCTCA
TCATTGGAAAACGTTCTTCGGGGCGAAAACTCTCAAGGATCTTACCGCTGTTGAGATCCAGTTCGATGTA
ACCCACTCGTGCACCCAACTGATCTTCAGCATCTTTTACTTTCACCAGCGTTTCTGGGTGAGCAAAAACA
GGAAGGCAAAATGCCGCAAAAAAGGGAATAAGGGCGACACGGAAATGTTGAATACTCATACTCTTCCTTT
TTCAATATTATTGAAGCATTTATCAGGGTTATTGTCTCATGAGCGGATACATATTTGAATGTATTTAGAA
AAATAAACAAATAGGGGTTCCGCGCACATTTCCCCGAAAAGTGCCACCTG
[124 nt withheld, positions 7261-7384]
C
[91 nt withheld, positions 7386-7476]
A
[49 nt withheld, positions 7478-7526]
CCTTTGACGTTGGAGTCCACGTTCTTT
[37 nt withheld, positions 7554-7590]
ACCCTATCTCGGTCTATTCTTTTGATTTATAAGGGATTTTGCCGATTTCGGCCTATTGGTTAAAAAATGA
GCTGATTTAACAAAAATTTAACGCGAATTTT
Features (pLannotate 1.2.2; 24 found; start..end, strand, type, name):
      1..25      +  rep_origin     M13 ori (fragment): M13 bacteriophage origin of replication; arrow indicates direction of (+) strand synthesis
     29..183     -  CDS            lacZα (fragment): LacZα fragment of β-galactosidase; lacZ fragment
    343..722     +  enhancer       CMV enhancer: human cytomegalovirus immediate early enhancer
    724..923     +  promoter       CMV promoter: human cytomegalovirus (CMV) immediate early promoter
    956..1021    +  CDS            3xFLAG: three tandem FLAG® epitope tags, followed by an enterokinase cleavage site
   1049..2434    +  CDS            MCRS1: MCRS1_HUMAN - Also known as INO80Q, MSP58. Experimental evidence at protein level: Swiss-Prot protein existence level 1. Modulates the transcription repressor activity of DAXX by recruiting it to the nucleolus (PubMed:11948183). As part of the NSL complex it may be involved in acetylation of nucleosomal histone H4 on several lysine residues (PubMed:20018852). Putative regulatory component of the chromatin remodeling INO80 complex which is involved in transcriptional regulation, DNA replication and probably DNA repair. May also be an inhibitor of TERT telomerase activity (PubMed:15044100). Bind
   2456..2474    -  misc_feature   MCS (fragment): pUC18/19 multiple cloning site
   2475..3097    +  polyA_signal   hGH poly(A) signal: human growth hormone polyadenylation signal
   3139..3436    +  promoter       SV40 promoter: SV40 enhancer and early promoter
   3490..4281    +  CDS            neo: KKA2_KLEPN - Also known as kan, nptII. Experimental evidence at protein level: Swiss-Prot protein existence level 1. Resistance to kanamycin, neomycin, paromomycin, ribostamycin, butirosin and gentamicin B. From Klebsiella pneumoniae.
   4305..4682    +  CDS            ble: BLE_KLEPN - Experimental evidence at protein level: Swiss-Prot protein existence level 1. Binding protein with a strong affinity to the bleomycin family of antibiotics. Binds to CL990; an antimitotic-antibiotic compound. From Klebsiella pneumoniae.
   4724..4783    +  CDS            str (fragment): STR_KLEPN - Protein inferred from homology: Swiss-Prot protein existence level 3. The aminoglycoside phosphotransferases achieve inactivation of their antibiotic substrates by phosphorylation. From Klebsiella pneumoniae.
   4806..4829    -  rep_origin     CloDF13 ori (fragment): Plasmids containing the CloDF13 (CDF) origin of replication can be propagated in E. coli cells that contain additional plasmids with compatible origins.
   4830..4913    +  CDS            large T antigen (fragment): large T antigen from SV40 (simian virus 40)
   4936..5070    +  polyA_signal   SV40 poly(A) signal: SV40 polyadenylation signal
   5076..5094    -  promoter       T7 promoter: promoter for bacteriophage T7 RNA polymerase
   5132..5148    -  protein_bind   lac operator: The lac repressor binds to the lac operator to inhibit transcription in E. coli. This inhibition can be relieved by adding lactose or isopropyl-β-D-thiogalactopyranoside (IPTG). lac repressor encoded by lacI
   5156..5186    -  promoter       lac promoter: promoter for the E. coli lac operon
   5201..5222    -  protein_bind   CAP binding site: CAP binding activates transcription in the presence of cAMP. E. coli catabolite activator protein
   5235..5327    -  CDS            lacI (fragment): lac repressor; lacI; The lac repressor binds to the lac operator to inhibit transcription in E. coli. This inhibition can be relieved by adding lactose or isopropyl-β-D-thiogalactopyranoside (IPTG).
   5510..6098    -  rep_origin     ori: high-copy-number ColE1/pMB1/pBR322/pUC origin of replication
   6269..7129    -  CDS            AmpR: β-lactamase; bla; confers resistance to ampicillin, carbenicillin, and related antibiotics
   7130..7234    -  promoter       AmpR promoter: bla
   7261..7689    +  rep_origin     f1 ori (sequence partly withheld): f1 bacteriophage origin of replication; arrow indicates direction of (+) strand synthesis
