[The description below was written by a language model from this plasmid's Addgene catalogue record and pLannotate feature annotations shown in this document.]
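Description:
pCMV 3xFLAG-MCRS1 is a 7.7 kb mammalian expression plasmid built on a pCMV backbone for transient over-expression of wild-type human MCRS1 (also known as MSP58 or INO80Q) carrying an N-terminal epitope tag. In bacteria it is maintained at high copy through a ColE1/pUC-type origin and selected with ampicillin via the β-lactamase gene and its native promoter. An f1 phage origin is also present, along with small remnants of lacZα, lac promoter/operator, lacI and a T7 promoter that reflect the cloning history of the backbone rather than any functional role.

The expression cassette consists of the human cytomegalovirus immediate-early enhancer and promoter driving a 3xFLAG coding sequence (three tandem FLAG epitopes with an enterokinase cleavage site), followed shortly downstream by the MCRS1 open reading frame, which was inserted by Gibson assembly. Transcripts are terminated and polyadenylated by the human growth hormone poly(A) signal. A second cassette places the neo (aminoglycoside phosphotransferase) gene under the SV40 enhancer/early promoter, followed by the adjacent bleomycin-binding ble gene and a streptomycin-resistance fragment, apparently carried along from the same bacterial source as neo, and ending with an SV40 poly(A) signal. This arrangement could in principle allow G418 selection in mammalian cells, although the record describes only transient use.

MCRS1 is annotated as a component of the NSL histone acetyltransferase and INO80 chromatin remodeling complexes. The tag permits anti-FLAG detection, immunoprecipitation or affinity purification of the over-expressed protein from transfected cells. The associated publication concerns orphan quality control.
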