Addgene plasmid #231241: pCMV 3xFLAG-MCRS1
Purpose: Flag-tagged wild-type MCRS1 over-expression construct for transient expression in mammalian cells
Depositing lab: Michael Rape. Depositing organization: University of California, Berkeley. Publication: Orphan quality control shapes network dynamics and gene expression. Mark KG, Kolla S, Aguirre JD, Garshott DM, Schmitt S, Haakonsen DL, Xu C, Kater L, Kempf G, Martinez-Gonzalez B, Akopian D, See SK, Thoma NH, Rape M. Cell. 2023 Aug 3;186(16):3460-3475.e23. doi: 10.1016/j.cell.2023.06.015. Epub 2023 Jul 20. PubMed 37478862.
Backbone
  Vector backbone: pCMV
  Vector type: Mammalian Expression
Growth in bacteria
  Bacterial resistance: Ampicillin, 100 μg/mL
  Growth temperature: 37°C
  Growth strain: DH5alpha
  Copy number: High Copy
Gene/Insert
  Gene/Insert name: MCRS1
  Species: H. sapiens (human)
  Entrez Gene: MCRS1 (a.k.a. ICP22BP, INO80Q, MCRS2, MSP58, P78)
  Cloning method: Gibson Cloning
Terms and licenses: Academic/Nonprofit Terms; Industry Terms: Not Available to Industry
How to cite: pCMV 3xFLAG-MCRS1 was a gift from Michael Rape (Addgene plasmid # 231241 ; http://n2t.net/addgene:231241 ; RRID:Addgene_231241)
